Addgene plasmid #1981: HA-RASSF1C
Depositing lab: Joseph Avruch. Depositing organization: Massachusetts General Hospital. Publication: The putative tumor suppressor RASSF1A homodimerizes and heterodimerizes with the Ras-GTP binding protein Nore1. Ortiz-Vega S, Khokhlatchev A, Nedwidek M, Zhang XF, Dammann R, Pfeifer GP, Avruch J. Oncogene 2002 Feb 21;21(9):1381-90. 10.1038/sj.onc.1205192 PubMed 11857081.
Backbone
  Vector backbone: pCMV5
  Backbone size w/o insert (bp): 4657
  Vector type: Mammalian Expression
Growth in bacteria
  Bacterial resistance: Ampicillin, 100 μg/mL
  Growth temperature: 37°C
  Growth strain: DH5alpha
  Copy number: High Copy
Gene/Insert
  Gene/Insert name: RASSF1C
  Species: M. musculus (mouse)
  Entrez Gene: Rassf1 (a.k.a. 123F2, NORE2A, RDA32, REH3P21, Rassf1A, Rassf1B, Rassf1C)
  Tag / fusion protein: HA (N terminal on insert)
  Cloning method: Restriction Enzyme
  Sequencing primers: 5′ CMV Forward
Resource information
  A portion of this plasmid was derived from a plasmid made by: cDNA from Dr. Gerd Pfeifer (Beckman Research Institute, CA)
Terms and licenses: Academic/Nonprofit Terms; Industry Terms: Not Available to Industry
How to cite: HA-RASSF1C was a gift from Joseph Avruch (Addgene plasmid # 1981 ; http://n2t.net/addgene:1981 ; RRID:Addgene_1981)
