[The description below was written by a language model from this plasmid's Addgene catalogue record.]
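Description:
HA-RASSF1C is a mammalian expression plasmid built on the pCMV5 backbone (about 4.7 kb without insert) that carries the RASSF1C isoform of Rassf1, recorded as the mouse (M. musculus) gene. The coding sequence was inserted by restriction enzyme cloning and derives from a cDNA supplied by another laboratory. It is fused at its N terminus to an HA epitope tag, so the expressed protein can be detected or immunoprecipitated with anti-HA antibodies without an isoform-specific antibody. The backbone name and the use of a CMV forward sequencing primer indicate that transcription is driven by the cytomegalovirus immediate-early promoter, which gives strong constitutive expression after transient transfection of cultured mammalian cells. The record does not include a feature table, so the polyadenylation signal, the cloning sites used and the insert size are not stated, and no mammalian selection marker is listed.

In bacteria the plasmid is maintained as a high-copy replicon under ampicillin selection.

Rassf1 encodes a family of Ras-association domain proteins produced as several isoforms; RASSF1A is regarded as a putative tumor suppressor, and RASSF1C is another isoform of the same gene. The associated publication concerns homodimerization of RASSF1A and its heterodimerization with the Ras-GTP binding protein Nore1. This suggests the tagged construct was intended for overexpression and co-immunoprecipitation experiments examining interactions among RASSF family members and Ras-related partners, with the HA tag distinguishing this protein from differently tagged binding partners expressed in the same cells.
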