>Addgene plasmid #1981 | HA-RASSF1C | addgene partial sequence | sequence record 17344 | CMV-F 5'-CGCAAATGGGCGGTAGGCGTG-3'
TGACCGTCGAATTGCCACCATGTACCCATACGATGTTCCAGATTACGCGAATTCTGCAGGATCCTCTAGA
GTCGACGAGGCGGAGGCGCCTTCTTTCGAAATGACCTGGAGCAGCACGACGAGCAGTGGCTACTGCAGCC
AAGAGGACTCGGACTCGGAGCTCGAGCAGTACTTCACCGCGCGAACCTCGCTAGCTCGCAGGCCGCGCCG
GGACCAGGACGAGCCTGTGGAGTGGGAGACACCTGACCTTTCTCAAGCTGAGATTGAGCAGAAGATCAAG
GAGTACAATGCCCAGATCAACAGCAACCTCTTCATGAGCTTGAACAAGGACGGTTCTTACACAGGCTTCA
TCAAGGTTCAGCTGAAGCTGGTGCGCCCTGTCTCTGTGCCCTCCAGCAAGAAGCCACCCTCCTTGCAGGA
TGCCCGGCGGGGCCCAGGACGGGGCACAAGTGTCAGGCGCCGCACTTCCTTTTACCTGCCCAAGGATGCT
GTCAAGCACCTGCATGTGCTGTCACGCACAAGGGCACGTGAAGTCATTGAGGCCCTGCTGCGAAAGTTCT
TGGTGGTGGATGACCCCCGCAAGTTTGCACTCTTTGAGCGCGCTGAGCGTCACGGCCAAGTGTACTTGCG
GAAGCTGTTGGATGATGAGCAGCCCCTGCGGCTGCGGCTCCTGGCAGGGCCCAGTGACAAGGCCCTGAGC
TTTGTCCTGAAGGAAAATGACTCTGGGGAGGTGAACTGGGACGCCTTCAGCATGCCTGAACTACATAACT
TCCTACGTATCCTGCAGCGGGNAGGAGGAGGAGCACCTCCGCCAGATCCTGCAGAAGTACTCCTATTGCC
GCCAGAAGATCCAAGAGGCCCTGCACGCCTGCCCCCTTGGGTGACCTCTTGTA
